Addgene plasmid #53899: PKNOX1_pCSdest
Depositing lab: Roger Reeves. Depositing organization: Johns Hopkins University and School of Medicine. Publication: Survey of Human Chromosome 21 Gene Expression Effects on Early Development in Danio rerio. Edie S, Zaghloul NA, Leitch CC, Klinedinst DK, Lebron J, Thole JF, McCallion AS, Katsanis N, Reeves RH. G3 (Bethesda). 2018 Jul 2;8(7):2215-2223. doi: 10.1534/g3.118.200144. PubMed 29760202.
Backbone
  Vector backbone: pCSDest
  Backbone manufacturer: Lawson Lab (Addgene Plasmid 22423)
  Backbone size w/o insert (bp): 4095
  Vector type: Mammalian Expression
Growth in bacteria
  Bacterial resistance: Ampicillin, 100 μg/mL
  Growth temperature: 37°C
  Growth strain: Top10
  Copy number: High Copy
Gene/Insert
  Gene/Insert name: PKNOX1
  Species: H. sapiens (human)
  Insert size (bp): 1311
  Entrez Gene: PKNOX1 (a.k.a. PREP1, pkonx1c)
  Promoter: SP6 and CMV
  Cloning method: Gateway Cloning
  Sequencing primers: 5′ CMV-F; 3′ EBV-Rev
Terms and licenses: Academic/Nonprofit Terms; Industry Terms
Depositor comments: NM_004571
How to cite: PKNOX1_pCSdest was a gift from Roger Reeves (Addgene plasmid # 53899 ; http://n2t.net/addgene:53899 ; RRID:Addgene_53899)
