[The description below was written by a language model from this plasmid's Addgene catalogue record.]
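Description:
PKNOX1_pCSdest is an expression clone of the human PKNOX1 gene (also known as PREP1) in the pCSDest backbone, a Gateway destination vector. The roughly 1.3 kb insert, which the depositor ties to a human PKNOX1 mRNA reference sequence, was introduced by Gateway recombination into the roughly 4.1 kb backbone. The plasmid is catalogued as a mammalian expression vector, is maintained at high copy in E. coli and is selected with ampicillin. No feature table accompanies the record, so details such as the origin of replication, polyadenylation signal and the attB sites expected to flank a Gateway-recombined insert are not documented here, and no epitope tags or reporter fusions are listed.

Two promoters are recorded upstream of the insert, CMV and SP6, and they serve different purposes. The CMV promoter drives strong constitutive transcription by RNA polymerase II when the plasmid DNA is introduced into vertebrate cells. The SP6 promoter is recognised by the bacteriophage SP6 RNA polymerase, so the same plasmid can be used as a template for in vitro synthesis of PKNOX1 mRNA.

The associated publication is a survey of how expression of human chromosome 21 genes affects early development in zebrafish, which places this construct within a collection of chromosome 21 gene clones built in the same vector. That context suggests use of the clone to overexpress human PKNOX1 in zebrafish embryos and assess developmental effects, although the record itself does not spell out the delivery method.
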