>Addgene plasmid #53899 | PKNOX1_pCSdest | addgene partial sequence | sequence record 95351 | EBV-rev 5'-GTGGTTTGTCCAAACTCATC-3'
TACGACTCACTATAGTTCTAGAGGCTCGAGAGGATCACCACTTTGTACAAGAAAGCTGGGTTCTACTGCA
GGGAGTCACTGTTCTCCAAGACCAGCCCGCTGATGTGGGCAGGGGCCAGGGCACCCGCATCCTCCTCTGT
GCTGTCCACAGACTCGTCCTCGCTCTGCCCTGCCATCATGACCTGCTGCACCGCCAGGGTGGCCCCGTCC
GAGGACAGAGACTGAAGGCTGTCCACGTTCATGTTCACGGGCGTGGTGATGGTGACAACAGCTCCTTCCG
ACATGGTGAGCTCGCTCGGCGGTGGCTGTGCGACTCCTGATGCAATAGAATCAGGCCAAAACCTCTGAAC
TGGCCGGTTCTGAGCAGTTTTTTTCTTTGTTTTGGGGGTCTCTGAACAACTTGAATCCAACATTGGCTGA
AGAATTCGTCTTCTGGCATTGATGAACCAGTTGTTGACTTGGAGTAGTGTCAAATTTGTCTGAGCAGCAA
TCTGTTTTTTCTCATCCTCTGTTGGGTAGGGATGCCCGATGTGCTGGAAGAGCCAGGACCGCATCACGTT
CGTGGCATGCTTTGGCAGGACGCCCCTCTTGTTCTTAGATGAACCATCATCTTGATGCAAGATGCTGAGA
TCTTGGTTTAACTGTAACTGAAGCTGGGAGTTCTGGATCCTAATTGTCCCAGGCGACAATGTCTGTGTGA
CCACTTGGCCTTGGGGAGTGACGACCGTGACAGGCTGATACACTGTGCCACCTGCCACCGTCGCCATGGC
TACGTTTCCCTGCTGCAGCGCGGACGCCGGCA
