>Addgene plasmid #53899 | PKNOX1_pCSdest | addgene partial sequence | sequence record 95954 | CMV-F 5'-CGCAAATGGGCGGTAGGCGTG-3'
GCATGCTCGTTTAGGGAACCGCCATTCTGCCTGGGGACGTCGGAGCAAGCTTGATTTAGGTGACACTATA
GAATACAAGCTACTTGTTCTTTTTGCAGGATCCCATCGATTCGAATTCAAGGATCACAAGTTTGTACAAA
AAAGCAGGCACCATGATGGCTACACAGACATTAAGTATAGACAGCTATCAAGATGGGCAACAGATGCAAG
TAGTAACAGAGTTAAAGACAGAACAAGATCCAAACTGCTCTGAACCCGATGCAGAAGGAGTGAGCCCTCC
CCCTGTGGAGTCTCAGACCCCGATGGATGTGGACAAGCAGGCCATTTATAGGCATCCACTATTTCCATTA
TTAGCTTTGTTGTTTGAAAAATGTGAACAATCTACACAGGGCTCTGAAGGCACAACTTCTGCCAGTTTTG
ATGTAGACATCGAAAATTTTGTAAGAAAGCAAGAGAAGGAAGGGAAACCTTTCTTTTGTGAAGATCCAGA
AACCGATAATTTAATGGTAAAAGCAATCCAGGTTTTGCGCATTCATCTTCTTGAGCTGGAAAAGGTTAAC
GAACTCTGCAAAGATTTCTGCAGTCGATACATTGCTTGTCTGAAAACAAAAATGAACAGTGAAACTCTGT
TGAGTGGAGAGCCTGGAAGCCCGTACTCACCAGTGCAGTCCCAGCAGATTCAAAGTGCCATCACAGGCAC
CATCAGCCCTCAGGGAATTGTGGTGCCGGCGTCCGCGCTGCAGCAGGGAAACGTAGCCATGGCGACGGTG
GCAGGTGGCACAGTGTATCAGCCTGTCACGGTCGTCACT
